>Addgene plasmid #199599 | pRep | addgene full sequence | sequence record 392246 | Addgene NGS Result
TCCTTCGGTCCTCCGATCGTTGTCAGAAGTAAGTTGGCCGCAGTGTTATCACTCATGGTTATGGCAGCAC
TGCATAATTCTCTTACTGTCATGCCATCCGTAAGATGCTTTTCTGTGACTGGTGAGTACTCAACCAAGTC
ATTCTGAGAATAGTGTATGCGGCGACCGAGTTGCTCTTGCCCGGCGTCAATACGGGATAATACCGCGCCA
CATAGCAGAACTTTAAAAGTGCTCATCATTGGAAAACGTTCTTCGGGGCGAAAACTCTCAAGGATCTTAC
CGCTGTTGAGATCCAGTTCGATGTAACCCACTCGTGCACCCAACTGATCTTCAGCATCTTTTACTTTCAC
CAGCGTTTCTGGGTGAGCAAAAACAGGAAGGCAAAATGCCGCAAAAAAGGGAATAAGGGCGACACGGAAA
TGTTGAATACTCATACTCTTCCTTTTTCAATATTATTGAAGCATTTATCAGGGTTATTGTCTCATGAGCG
GATACATATTTGAATGTATTTAGAAAAATAAACAAATAGGGGTTCCGCGCACATTTCCCCGAAAAGTGCC
ACCTAAATTGTAAGCGTTAATATTTTGTTAAAATTCGCGTTAAATTTTTGTTAAATCAGCTCATTTTTTA
ACCAATAGGCCGAAATCGGCAAAATCCCTTATAAATCAAAAGAATAGACCGAGATAGGGT
[37 nt withheld, positions 691-727]
AAAGAACGTGGACTCCAACGTCAAAGG
[49 nt withheld, positions 755-803]
T
[91 nt withheld, positions 805-895]
G
[124 nt withheld, positions 897-1020]
CCCATTCGCCATTCAGGCTGCGCAACTGTTGGGAAGGGCGATCGGTGCGGGCCTCTTCGCTATTACGCCA
GCTGGCGAAAGGGGGATGTGCTGCAAGGCGATTAAGTTGGGTAACGCCAGGGTTTTCCCAGTCACGACGT
TGTAAAACGACGGCCAGTGAGCGCGCGTAATACGACTCACTATAGGGCGAATTGGGTACCGGGCCCCCCC
TCGATCGAGGTCGACGGTATCGGGGGAGCTCGCAGGGTCTCCATTTTGAAGCGGGAGGTTTGAACGCGCA
GCCGCCATGCCGGGGTTTTACGAGATTGTGATTAAGGTCCCCAGCGACCTTGACGAGCATCTGCCCGGCA
TTTCTGACAGCTTTGTGAACTGGGTGGCCGAGAAGGAATGGGAGTTGCCGCCAGATTCTGACATGGATCT
GAATCTGATTGAGCAGGCACCCCTGACCGTGGCCGAGAAGCTGCAGCGCGACTTTCTGACGGAATGGCGC
CGTGTGAGTAAGGCCCCGGAGGCTCTTTTCTTTGTGCAATTTGAGAAGGGAGAGAGCTACTTCCACATGC
ACGTGCTCGTGGAAACCACCGGGGTGAAATCCATGGTTTTGGGACGTTTCCTGAGTCAGATTCGCGAAAA
ACTGATTCAGAGAATTTACCGCGGGATCGAGCCGACTTTGCCAAACTGGTTCGCGGTCACAAAGACCAGA
AATGGCGCCGGAGGCGGGAACAAGGTGGTGGATGAGTGCTACATCCCCAATTACTTGCTCCCCAAAACCC
AGCCTGAGCTCCAGTGGGCGTGGACTAATATGGAACAGTATTTAAGCGCCTGTTTGAATCTCACGGAGCG
TAAACGGTTGGTGGCGCAGCATCTGACGCACGTGTCGCAGACGCAGGAGCAGAACAAAGAGAATCAGAAT
CCCAATTCTGATGCGCCGGTGATCAGATCAAAAACTTCAGCCAGGTACATGGAGCTGGTCGGGTGGCTCG
TGGACAAGGGGATTACCTCGGAGAAGCAGTGGATCCAGGAGGACCAGGCCTCATACATCTCCTTCAATGC
GGCCTCCAACTCGCGGTCCCAAATCAAGGCTGCCTTGGACAATGCGGGAAAGATTATGAGCCTGACTAAA
ACCGCCCCCGACTACCTGGTGGGCCAGCAGCCCGTGGAGGACATTTCCAGCAATCGGATTTATAAAATTT
TGGAACTAAACGGGTACGATCCCCAATATGCGGCTTCCGTCTTTCTGGGATGGGCCACGAAAAAGTTCGG
CAAGAGGAACACCATCTGGCTGTTTGGGCCTGCAACTACCGGGAAGACCAACATCGCGGAGGCCATAGCC
CACACTGTGCCCTTCTACGGGTGCGTAAACTGGACCAATGAGAACTTTCCCTTCAACGACTGTGTCGACA
AGATGGTGATCTGGTGGGAGGAGGGGAAGATGACCGCCAAGGTCGTGGAGTCGGCCAAAGCCATTCTCGG
AGGAAGCAAGGTGCGCGTGGACCAGAAATGCAAGTCCTCGGCCCAGATAGACCCGACTCCCGTGATCGTC
ACCTCCAACACCAACATGTGCGCCGTGATTGACGGGAACTCAACGACCTTCGAACACCAGCAGCCGTTGC
AAGACCGGATGTTCAAATTTGAACTCACCCGCCGTCTGGATCATGACTTTGGGAAGGTCACCAAGCAGGA
AGTCAAAGACTTTTTCCGGTGGGCAAAGGATCACGTGGTTGAGGTGGAGCATGAATTCTACGTCAAAAAG
GGTGGAGCCAAGAAAAGACCCGCCCCCAGTGACGCAGATATAAGTGAGCCCAAACGGGTGCGCGAGTCAG
TTGCGCAGCCATCGACGTCAGACGCGGAAGCTTCGATCAACTACGCAGACAGGTACCAAAACAAATGTTC
TCGTCACGTGGGCATGAATCTGATGCTGTTTCCCTGCAGACAATGCGAGAGAATGAATCAGAATTCAAAT
ATCTGCTTCACTCACGGACAGAAAGACTGTTTAGAGTGCTTTCCCGTGTCAGAATCTCAACCCGTTTCTG
TCGTCAAAAAGGCGTATCAGAAACTGTGCTACATTCATCATATCATGGGAAAGGTGCCAGACGCTTGCAC
TGCCTGCGATCTGGTCAATGTGGATTTGGATGACTGCATCTTTGAACAATAAATGATTTAAATCAGGTAT
GGCTGCCGATGGTTATCTTCCAGATTGGCTCGAGGACACTCTCTCTGAAGGAATAAGACAGTGGTGGAAG
CTCAAACCTGGCCCACCATGATAATAATTGCCTGTTAATCAATAAACCGGTTGATTCGTTTCAGTTGAAC
TTTGGTCTCTGCGAAGGGCGAATTCGTTTAAACCTGCAGGACTAGAGGTCCTGTATTAGAGGTCACGTGA
GTGTTTTGCGACATTTTGCGACACCATGTGGTCACGCTGGGTATTTAAGCCCGAGTGAGCACGCAGGGTC
TCCATTTTGAAGCGGGAGGTTTGAACGCGCAGCCGCCAAGCCGAATTCTGCAGATATCCATCACACTGGC
GGCCGCTCGACTAGAGCGGCCGCCACCGCGGTGGAGCTCCAGCTTTTGTTCCCTTTAGTGAGGGTTAATT
GCGCGCTTGGCGTAATCATGGTCATAGCTGTTTCCTGTGTGAAATTGTTATCCGCTCACAATTCCACACA
ACATACGAGCCGGAAGCATAAAGTGTAAAGCCTGGGGTGCCTAATGAGTGAGCTAACTCACATTAATTGC
GTTGCGCTCACTGCCCGCTTTCCAGTCGGGAAACCTGTCGTGCCAGCTGCATTAATGAATCGGCCAACGC
GCGGGGAGAGGCGGTTTGCGTATTGGGCGCTCTTCCGCTTCCTCGCTCACTGACTCGCTGCGCTCGGTCG
TTCGGCTGCGGCGAGCGGTATCAGCTCACTCAAAGGCGGTAATACGGTTATCCACAGAATCAGGGGATAA
CGCAGGAAAGAACATGTGAGCAAAAGGCCAGCAAAAGGCCAGGAACCGTAAAAAGGCCGCGTTGCTGGCG
TTTTTCCATAGGCTCCGCCCCCCTGACGAGCATCACAAAAATCGACGCTCAAGTCAGAGGTGGCGAAACC
CGACAGGACTATAAAGATACCAGGCGTTTCCCCCTGGAAGCTCCCTCGTGCGCTCTCCTGTTCCGACCCT
GCCGCTTACCGGATACCTGTCCGCCTTTCTCCCTTCGGGAAGCGTGGCGCTTTCTCATAGCTCACGCTGT
AGGTATCTCAGTTCGGTGTAGGTCGTTCGCTCCAAGCTGGGCTGTGTGCACGAACCCCCCGTTCAGCCCG
ACCGCTGCGCCTTATCCGGTAACTATCGTCTTGAGTCCAACCCGGTAAGACACGACTTATCGCCACTGGC
AGCAGCCACTGGTAACAGGATTAGCAGAGCGAGGTATGTAGGCGGTGCTACAGAGTTCTTGAAGTGGTGG
CCTAACTACGGCTACACTAGAAGAACAGTATTTGGTATCTGCGCTCTGCTGAAGCCAGTTACCTTCGGAA
AAAGAGTTGGTAGCTCTTGATCCGGCAAACAAACCACCGCTGGTAGCGGTGGTTTTTTTGTTTGCAAGCA
GCAGATTACGCGCAGAAAAAAAGGATCTCAAGAAGATCCTTTGATCTTTTCTACGGGGTCTGACGCTCAG
TGGAACGAAAACTCACGTTAAGGGATTTTGGTCATGAGATTATCAAAAAGGATCTTCACCTAGATCCTTT
TAAATTAAAAATGAAGTTTTAAATCAATCTAAAGTATATATGAGTAAACTTGGTCTGACAGTTACCAATG
CTTAATCAGTGAGGCACCTATCTCAGCGATCTGTCTATTTCGTTCATCCATAGTTGCCTGACTCCCCGTC
GTGTAGATAACTACGATACGGGAGGGCTTACCATCTGGCCCCAGTGCTGCAATGATACCGCGAGACCCAC
GCTCACCGGCTCCAGATTTATCAGCAATAAACCAGCCAGCCGGAAGGGCCGAGCGCAGAAGTGGTCCTGC
AACTTTATCCGCCTCCATCCAGTCTATTAATTGTTGCCGGGAAGCTAGAGTAAGTAGTTCGCCAGTTAAT
AGTTTGCGCAACGTTGTTGCCATTGCTACAGGCATCGTGGTGTCACGCTCGTCGTTTGGTATGGCTTCAT
TCAGCTCCGGTTCCCAACGATCAAGGCGAGTTACATGATCCCCCATGTTGTGCAAAAAAGCGGTTAGC
Features (pLannotate 1.2.2; 14 found; start..end, strand, type, name):
    435..539     -  promoter       AmpR promoter: bla
    592..1020    -  rep_origin     f1 ori (sequence partly withheld): f1 bacteriophage origin of replication; arrow indicates direction of (+) strand synthesis
   1025..1180    -  CDS            lacZα (fragment): LacZα fragment of β-galactosidase; lacZ fragment
   1188..1206    +  promoter       T7 promoter: promoter for bacteriophage T7 RNA polymerase
   1979..3169    +  CDS            Rep52: REP52_AAV2S - Experimental evidence at protein level: Swiss-Prot protein existence level 1. Plays a critical role during packaging of viral DNA into empty capsids, where they are thought to be part of the packaging motor complex. The single stranded genomic DNA is packaged in a 3' to 5' direction and requires the association between viral DNA and Rep40. Regulates host PKA activity by interacting with host PRKX as a mechanism to interfere with helper virus propagation and to promote its own replication. From Adeno-associated virus 2 (isolate Srivastava/1982) (AAV-2).
   3189..3278    +  CDS            VP1 (fragment): CAPSD_AAV2S - Experimental evidence at protein level: Swiss-Prot protein existence level 1. Capsid protein self-assembles to form an icosahedral capsid with a T=1 symmetry, about 22 nm in diameter, and consisting of 60 copies of three size variants of the capsid protein VP1, VP2 and VP3 which differ in their N-terminus. The capsid encapsulates the genomic ssDNA. Binds to host cell heparan sulfate and uses host ITGA5-ITGB1 as coreceptor on the cell surface to provide virion attachment to target cell. This attachment induces virion internalization predominantly through clathrin-dependent endocyt
   3551..3579    -  misc_feature   MCS (fragment): pBluescript multiple cloning site
   3592..3610    -  promoter       T3 promoter: promoter for bacteriophage T3 RNA polymerase
   3655..3671    -  protein_bind   lac operator: The lac repressor binds to the lac operator to inhibit transcription in E. coli. This inhibition can be relieved by adding lactose or isopropyl-β-D-thiogalactopyranoside (IPTG). lac repressor encoded by lacI
   3679..3709    -  promoter       lac promoter: promoter for the E. coli lac operon
   3724..3745    -  protein_bind   CAP binding site: CAP binding activates transcription in the presence of cAMP. E. coli catabolite activator protein
   3758..3850    -  CDS            lacI (fragment): lac repressor; lacI; The lac repressor binds to the lac operator to inhibit transcription in E. coli. This inhibition can be relieved by adding lactose or isopropyl-β-D-thiogalactopyranoside (IPTG).
   4033..4621    -  rep_origin     ori: high-copy-number ColE1/pMB1/pBR322/pUC origin of replication
   4792..434     -  CDS            AmpR (across the origin): β-lactamase; bla; confers resistance to ampicillin, carbenicillin, and related antibiotics
