[The description below was written by a language model from this plasmid's Addgene catalogue record and pLannotate feature annotations shown in this document.]
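Description:
pRep is a 5.2 kb accessory plasmid that supplies the adeno-associated virus serotype 2 (AAV2) rep gene in mammalian cells, intended as a companion to the pCMV-Cap site-saturation mutagenesis capsid library. The catalogue lists the backbone as unknown. However, the annotated features are those characteristic of a pBluescript-type phagemid: flanking T7 and T3 promoters, a remnant of the pBluescript multiple cloning site, lacZα and lacI fragments, and the lac promoter, operator and CAP binding site. The plasmid is propagated in E. coli through a high-copy ColE1/pUC origin and selected with ampicillin via the bla gene and its own promoter. An f1 origin is also present, which would allow single-stranded DNA production.

The insert lies between the T7 and T3 promoters. The automated annotation labels only the Rep52 coding region, followed by a short N-terminal fragment of VP1, so the capsid gene appears to be truncated. About 770 nt of unannotated sequence lies between the T7 promoter and the Rep52 annotation. This could hold the upstream part of the rep open reading frame that encodes the larger Rep proteins, though the feature table does not confirm it. No mammalian promoter is annotated and the record names none, so what drives rep expression is not stated. No inverted terminal repeats are annotated, which fits a helper that provides Rep in trans and is not itself packaged.

Separating rep from cap in this way lets Rep replication and packaging functions be provided independently while capsid variants are expressed from the library plasmid, supporting production of AAV capsid libraries for fitness mapping.
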