Addgene plasmid #199599: pRep
Purpose: Expresses AAV2 rep gene; accessory plasmid for the pCMV-Cap SSM library.
Depositing lab: George Church. Depositing organization: Harvard Medical School. Publication: Comprehensive AAV capsid fitness landscape reveals a viral gene and enables machine-guided design. Ogden PJ, Kelsic ED, Sinai S, Church GM. Science. 2019 Nov 29;366(6469):1139-1143. doi: 10.1126/science.aaw2900. PubMed 31780559.
Backbone
  Vector backbone: Unknown
  Vector type: Mammalian Expression, AAV
Growth in bacteria
  Bacterial resistance: Ampicillin, 100 μg/mL
  Growth temperature: 37°C
  Growth strain: NEB Stable
  Copy number: Unknown
Gene/Insert
  Gene/Insert name: AAV2 rep
  Species: AAV2
  Cloning method: Unknown
Terms and licenses: Academic/Nonprofit Terms; Industry Terms: Not Available to Industry
How to cite: pRep was a gift from George Church (Addgene plasmid # 199599 ; http://n2t.net/addgene:199599 ; RRID:Addgene_199599)
